Addgene plasmid #14160: pAG304GPD-ccdB-ECFP
Purpose: (Empty Backbone)
Depositing lab: Susan Lindquist. Depositing organization: Whitehead Institute for Biomedical Research. Publication: A suite of Gateway cloning vectors for high-throughput genetic analysis in Saccharomyces cerevisiae. Alberti S, Gitler AD, Lindquist S. Yeast. 2007 Oct . 24(10):913-9. 10.1002/yea.1502 PubMed 17583893.
Backbone
  Vector backbone: pRS304
  Vector type: Yeast Expression ; Gateway Destination
  Selectable markers: TRP1
Growth in bacteria
  Bacterial resistance: Chloramphenicol and Ampicillin, 25 & 100 μg/mL
  Growth temperature: 37°C
  Growth strain: ccdB Survival
  Growth instructions: DB3.1, ccdB Survival
  Copy number: Unknown
Gene/Insert
  Gene/Insert name: None
  Tag / fusion protein: ECFP (C terminal on backbone)
  Cloning method: Gateway Cloning
  Sequencing primers: 5′ GPDPro_F
Terms and licenses: Academic/Nonprofit Terms; Industry Terms: Not Available to Industry
Depositor comments: Type of plasmid: integrating. This plasmid contains the Gateway technology from Invitrogen; Invitrogen requires purchasing of Gateway Clonase for carrying out the Gateway recombinational cloning reaction http://www.invitrogen.com Please note that the full plasmid sequence is provided as a reference only, and may not match the exact sequence of the plasmid.
How to cite: pAG304GPD-ccdB-ECFP was a gift from Susan Lindquist (Addgene plasmid # 14160 ; http://n2t.net/addgene:14160 ; RRID:Addgene_14160)
