[The description below was written by a language model from this plasmid's Addgene catalogue record and pLannotate feature annotations shown in this document.]
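Description:
pAG304GPD-ccdB-ECFP is an empty Gateway destination vector for protein expression in Saccharomyces cerevisiae, built on the pRS304 backbone. It is an integrating plasmid. The feature table shows no yeast replication origin or centromere, so stable maintenance in yeast depends on insertion into the genome, with selection through the TRP1 auxotrophic marker and its native promoter. In E. coli it replicates from a high-copy ColE1/pUC-type origin and carries AmpR. An f1 origin and remnants of the pBluescript lacZα/MCS region, flanked by T7 and T3 promoters, are also present.

The expression unit is driven by the strong constitutive GPD (TDH3/GAP) promoter and ends with the CYC1 terminator. Between them lies the Gateway cassette: attR1 and attR2 sites bracketing a chloramphenicol resistance gene and the ccdB toxin gene. Because CcdB poisons DNA gyrase, the unrecombined vector must be propagated in a ccdB-tolerant strain, where chloramphenicol helps retain the cassette. In an LR recombination reaction, an open reading frame from an entry clone replaces the CmR/ccdB segment. Recombinants can then be recovered in standard E. coli, in which any parental vector is counterselected. The ECFP coding sequence sits immediately downstream of attR2, so an insert cloned in frame without a stop codon is expressed as a fusion with a C-terminal cyan fluorescent tag.

The plasmid belongs to a suite of yeast Gateway vectors designed for high-throughput genetic analysis. It suits constitutive expression of ECFP-tagged proteins from an integrated copy, for example in localisation or co-imaging studies. The depositor notes that the full sequence is provided as a reference only and may not match the plasmid exactly.
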