Features (pLannotate 1.2.2; 28 found; start..end, strand, type, name):
    137..184     +  misc_feature   bom (fragment): basis of mobility region from pBR322
    185..465     +  promoter       TRP1 promoter: S. cerevisiae TRP1
    466..1140    +  CDS            TRP1: phosphoribosylanthranilate isomerase, required for tryptophan biosynthesis; S. cerevisiae TRP1; yeast auxotrophic marker
   1187..1236    +  misc_feature   bom (fragment): basis of mobility region from pBR322
   1237..1692    -  rep_origin     f1 ori (sequence partly withheld): f1 bacteriophage origin of replication; arrow indicates direction of (+) strand synthesis
   1700..1857    -  CDS            lacZα (fragment): LacZα fragment of β-galactosidase; lacZ fragment
   1860..1878    +  promoter       T7 promoter: promoter for bacteriophage T7 RNA polymerase
   1903..2547    +  promoter       GAP promoter: S. cerevisiae TDH3; promoter for glyceraldehyde-3-phosphate dehydrogenase
   2553..2573    +  misc_feature   MCS (fragment): pBluescript multiple cloning site
   2577..2701    +  protein_bind   attR1: mutant version of attR; recombination site for the Gateway® LR reaction LR Clonase™
   2726..2756    +  promoter       lac UV5 promoter: E. coli lac promoter with an "up" mutation
   2780..2809    +  promoter       cat promoter (fragment): promoter of the E. coli cat gene encoding chloramphenicol acetyltransferase
   2810..3469    +  CDS            CmR: chloramphenicol acetyltransferase; cat; confers resistance to chloramphenicol
   3651..3809    +  CDS            ccdA (fragment): CCDA_ECO57 - Also known as H, letA. Experimental evidence at protein level: Swiss-Prot protein existence level 1. Antitoxin component of a type II toxin-antitoxin (TA) system which inhibits the post-segregational killing (PSK) of plasmid-free cells, also referred to as a plasmid addiction system. Binds to and blocks the activity of CcdB; will also remove bound CcdB protein from the CcdB-GyrA complex by forming a CcdA-CcdB complex, a process termed rejuvenation. Functions as a transcriptional corepressor for the ccdAB operon, repression also requires CcdB (By similarity). From Escherichia coli
   3814..4116    +  CDS            ccdB: CCDB_ECOLI - Also known as G, letB, letD. Experimental evidence at protein level: Swiss-Prot protein existence level 1. Toxic component of a type II toxin-antitoxin (TA) system, functioning in plasmid maintainence. Responsible for the post- segregational killing (PSK) of plasmid-free cells, also referred to as a plasmid addiction system. Half-life of over 2 hours. Cell killing by CcdB is accompanied by filamentation, defects in chromosome and plasmid segregation, defects in cell division, formation of anucleate cells, decreased DNA synthesis and plasmid loss. Interferes with the activity of DN
   4160..4284    -  protein_bind   attR2: mutant version of attR; recombination site for the Gateway® LR reaction LR Clonase™
   4288..4315    +  misc_feature   MCS (fragment): pBluescript multiple cloning site
   4316..5032    +  CDS            ECFP: ECFP is a basic (constitutively fluorescent) cyan fluorescent protein published in 1996, derived from Aequorea victoria. It has low acid sensitivity.
   5051..5298    +  terminator     CYC1 terminator: S. cerevisiae CYC1; transcription terminator for CYC1
   5321..5339    -  promoter       T3 promoter: promoter for bacteriophage T3 RNA polymerase
   5384..5400    -  protein_bind   lac operator: The lac repressor binds to the lac operator to inhibit transcription in E. coli. This inhibition can be relieved by adding lactose or isopropyl-β-D-thiogalactopyranoside (IPTG). lac repressor encoded by lacI
   5408..5438    -  promoter       lac promoter: promoter for the E. coli lac operon
   5453..5474    -  protein_bind   CAP binding site: CAP binding activates transcription in the presence of cAMP. E. coli catabolite activator protein
   5487..5579    -  CDS            lacI (fragment): lac repressor; lacI; The lac repressor binds to the lac operator to inhibit transcription in E. coli. This inhibition can be relieved by adding lactose or isopropyl-β-D-thiogalactopyranoside (IPTG).
   5762..6350    -  rep_origin     ori: high-copy-number ColE1/pMB1/pBR322/pUC origin of replication
   6521..7381    -  CDS            AmpR: β-lactamase; bla; confers resistance to ampicillin, carbenicillin, and related antibiotics
   7382..7486    -  promoter       AmpR promoter: bla
   7581..35      +  CDS            rop (fragment) (across the origin): Rop protein, which maintains plasmids at low copy number; rop
>Addgene plasmid #14160 | pAG304GPD-ccdB-ECFP | depositor full sequence | sequence record 7823 | Author sequence
TCGCGCGTTTCGGTGATGACGGTGAAAACCTCTGACACATGCAGCTCCCGGAGACGGTCACAGCTTGTCT
GTAAGCGGATGCCGGGAGCAGACAAGCCCGTCAGGGCGCGTCAGCGGGTGTTGGCGGGTGTCGGGGCTGG
CTTAACTATGCGGCATCAGAGCAGATTGTACTGAGAGTGCACCAAACGACATTACTATATATATAATATA
GGAAGCATTTAATAGACAGCATCGTAATATATGTGTACTTTGCAGTTATGACGCCAGATGGCAGTAGTGG
AAGATATTCTTTATTGAAAAATAGCTTGTCACCTTACGTACAATCTTGATCCGGAGCTTTTCTTTTTTTG
CCGATTAAGAATTAATTCGGTCGAAAAAAGAAAAGGAGAGGGCCAAGAGGGAGGGCATTGGTGACTATTG
AGCACGTGAGTATACGTGATTAAGCACACAAAGGCAGCTTGGAGTATGTCTGTTATTAATTTCACAGGTA
GTTCTGGTCCATTGGTGAAAGTTTGCGGCTTGCAGAGCACAGAGGCCGCAGAATGTGCTCTAGATTCCGA
TGCTGACTTGCTGGGTATTATATGTGTGCCCAATAGAAAGAGAACAATTGACCCGGTTATTGCAAGGAAA
ATTTCAAGTCTTGTAAAAGCATATAAAAATAGTTCAGGCACTCCGAAATACTTGGTTGGCGTGTTTCGTA
ATCAACCTAAGGAGGATGTTTTGGCTCTGGTCAATGATTACGGCATTGATATCGTCCAACTGCATGGAGA
TGAGTCGTGGCAAGAATACCAAGAGTTCCTCGGTTTGCCAGTTATTAAAAGACTCGTATTTCCAAAAGAC
TGCAACATACTACTCAGTGCAGCTTCACAGAAACCTCATTCGTTTATTCCCTTGTTTGATTCAGAAGCAG
GTGGGACAGGTGAACTTTTGGATTGGAACTCGATTTCTGACTGGGTTGGAAGGCAAGAGAGCCCCGAAAG
CTTACATTTTATGTTAGCTGGTGGACTGACGCCAGAAAATGTTGGTGATGCGCTTAGATTAAATGGCGTT
ATTGGTGTTGATGTAAGCGGAGGTGTGGAGACAAATGGTGTAAAAGACTCTAACAAAATAGCAAATTTCG
TCAAAAATGCTAAGAAATAGGTTATTACTGAGTAGTATTTATTTAAGTATTGTTTGTGCACTTGCCTGCG
GTGTGAAATACCGCACAGATGCGTAAGGAGAAAATACCGCATCAGGAAATTGTAAACGTTAATATTTTGT
TAAAATTCGCGTTAAATTTTTGTTAAATCAGCTCATTTTTTAACCAATAGGCCGAAATCGGCAAAATCCC
TTATAAATCAAAAGAATAGACCGAGATAGGGT
[37 nt withheld, positions 1363-1399]
AAAGAACGTGGACTCCAACGTCAAAGG
[49 nt withheld, positions 1427-1475]
T
[91 nt withheld, positions 1477-1567]
G
[124 nt withheld, positions 1569-1692]
CGCGCCATTCGCCATTCAGGCTGCGCAACTGTTGGGAAGGGCGATCGGTGCGGGCCTCTTCGCTATTACG
CCAGCTGGCGAAGGGGGGATGTGCTGCAAGGCGATTAAGTTGGGTAACGCCAGGGTTTTCCCAGTCACGA
CGTTGTAAAACGACGGCCAGTGAATTGTAATACGACTCACTATAGGGCGAATTGGAGCTCTTCGAGTTTA
TCATTATCAATACTCGCCATTTCAAAGAATACGTAAATAATTAATAGTAGTGATTTTCCTAACTTTATTT
AGTCAAAAAATTAGCCTTTTAATTCTGCTGTAACCCGTACATGCCCAAAATAGGGGGCGGGTTACACAGA
ATATATAACACCGAAGGTGCCTGGGTGAACAGGTTTATTCCTGGCATCCACTAAATATAATGGAGCCCGC
TTTTTAAGCTGGCATCCAGAAAAAAAAAGAATCCCAGCACCAAAATATTGTTTTCTTCACCAACCATCAG
TTCATAGGTCCATTCTCTTAGCGCAACTACAGAGAACAGGGGCACAAACAGGCAAAAAACGGGCACAACC
TCAATGGAGTGATGCAACCTGCCTGGAGTAAATGATGACACAAGGCAATTGACCCACGCATGTATCTATC
TCATTTTCTTACACCTTCTATTACCTTCTGCTCTCTCTGATTTGGAAAAAGCTGAAAAAAAAGGTTGAAA
CCAGTTCCCTGAAATTATTCCCCTACTTGACTAATAAGTATATAAAGACGGTAGGTATTGATTGTAATTC
TGTAAATCTATTTCTTAAACTTCTTAAATTCTACTTTTATAGTTAGTCTTTTTTTTAGTTTTAAAACACC
AGAACTTAGTTTCGACGGATTCTAGAACTAGTGGATCCCCCATCACAAGTTTGTACAAAAAAGCTGAACG
AGAAACGTAAAATGATATAAATATCAATATATTAAATTAGATTTTGCATAAAAAACAGACTACATAATAC
TGTAAAACACAACATATCCAGTCACTATGGCGGCCGCATTAGGCACCCCAGGCTTTACACTTTATGCTTC
CGGCTCGTATAATGTGTGGATTTTGAGTTAGGATCCGTCGAGATTTTCAGGAGCTAAGGAAGCTAAAATG
GAGAAAAAAATCACTGGATATACCACCGTTGATATATCCCAATGGCATCGTAAAGAACATTTTGAGGCAT
TTCAGTCAGTTGCTCAATGTACCTATAACCAGACCGTTCAGCTGGATATTACGGCCTTTTTAAAGACCGT
AAAGAAAAATAAGCACAAGTTTTATCCGGCCTTTATTCACATTCTTGCCCGCCTGATGAATGCTCATCCG
GAATTCCGTATGGCAATGAAAGACGGTGAGCTGGTGATATGGGATAGTGTTCACCCTTGTTACACCGTTT
TCCATGAGCAAACTGAAACGTTTTCATCGCTCTGGAGTGAATACCACGACGATTTCCGGCAGTTTCTACA
CATATATTCGCAAGATGTGGCGTGTTACGGTGAAAACCTGGCCTATTTCCCTAAAGGGTTTATTGAGAAT
ATGTTTTTCGTCTCAGCCAATCCCTGGGTGAGTTTCACCAGTTTTGATTTAAACGTGGCCAATATGGACA
ACTTCTTCGCCCCCGTTTTCACCATGGGCAAATATTATACGCAAGGCGACAAGGTGCTGATGCCGCTGGC
GATTCAGGTTCATCATGCCGTCTGTGATGGCTTCCATGTCGGCAGAATGCTTAATGAATTACAACAGTAC
TGCGATGAGTGGCAGGGCGGGGCGTAAACGCCGCGTGGATCCGGCTTACTAAAAGCCAGATAACAGTATG
CGTATTTGCGCGCTGATTTTTGCGGTATAAGAATATATACTGATATGTATACCCGAAGTATGTCAAAAAG
AGGTATGCTATGAAGCAGCGTATTACAGTGACAGTTGACAGCGACAGCTATCAGTTGCTCAAGGCATATA
TGATGTCAATATCTCCGGTCTGGTAAGCACAACCATGCAGAATGAAGCCCGTCGTCTGCGTGCCGAACGC
TGGAAAGCGGAAAATCAGGAAGGGATGGCTGAGGTCGCCCGGTTTATTGAAATGAACGGCTCTTTTGCTG
ACGAGAACAGGGGCTGGTGAAATGCAGTTTAAGGTTTACACCTATAAAAGAGAGAGCCGTTATCGTCTGT
TTGTGGATGTACAGAGTGATATTATTGACACGCCCGGGCGACGGATGGTGATCCCCCTGGCCAGTGCACG
TCTGCTGTCAGATAAAGTCTCCCGTGAACTTTACCCGGTGGTGCATATCGGGGATGAAAGCTGGCGCATG
ATGACCACCGATATGGCCAGTGTGCCGGTCTCCGTTATCGGGGAAGAAGTGGCTGATCTCAGCCACCGCG
AAAATGACATCAAAAACGCCATTAACCTGATGTTCTGGGGAATATAAATGTCAGGCTCCCTTATACACAG
CCAGTCTGCAGGTCGACCATAGTGACTGGATATGTTGTGTTTTACAGTATTATGTAGTCTGTTTTTTATG
CAAAATCTAATTTAATATATTGATATTTATATCATTTTACGTTTCTCGTTCAGCTTTCTTGTACAAAGTG
GTGATGGGCTGCAGGAATTCGATATCAAGCTTAATGGTGAGCAAGGGCGAGGAGCTGTTCACCGGGGTGG
TGCCCATCCTGGTCGAGCTGGACGGCGACGTAAACGGCCACAAGTTCAGCGTGTCCGGCGAGGGCGAGGG
CGATGCCACCTACGGCAAGCTGACCCTGAAGTTCATCTGCACCACCGGCAAGCTGCCCGTGCCCTGGCCC
ACCCTCGTGACCACCCTGACCTGGGGCGTGCAGTGCTTCAGCCGCTACCCCGACCACATGAAGCAGCACG
ACTTCTTCAAGTCCGCCATGCCCGAAGGCTACGTCCAGGAGCGCACCATCTTCTTCAAGGACGACGGCAA
CTACAAGACCCGCGCCGAGGTGAAGTTCGAGGGCGACACCCTGGTGAACCGCATCGAGCTGAAGGGCATC
GACTTCAAGGAGGACGGCAACATCCTGGGGCACAAGCTGGAGTACAACTACATCAGCCACAACGTCTATA
TCACCGCCGACAAGCAGAAGAACGGCATCAAGGCCAACTTCAAGATCCGCCACAACATCGAGGACGGCAG
CGTGCAGCTCGCCGACCACTACCAGCAGAACACCCCCATCGGCGACGGCCCCGTGCTGCTGCCCGACAAC
CACTACCTGAGCACCCAGTCCGCCCTGAGCAAAGACCCCAACGAGAAGCGCGATCACATGGTCCTGCTGG
AGTTCGTGACCGCCGCCGGGATCACTCTCGGCATGGACGAGCTGTACAAGCTGTACAAGTAACTCGAGTC
ATGTAATTAGTTATGTCACGCTTACATTCACGCCCTCCCCCCACATCCGCTCTAACCGAAAAGGAAGGAG
TTAGACAACCTGAAGTCTAGGTCCCTATTTATTTTTTTATAGTTATGTTAGTATTAAGAACGTTATTTAT
ATTTCAAATTTTTCTTTTTTTTCTGTACAGACGCGTGTACGCATGTAACATTATACTGAAAACCTTGCTT
GAGAAGGTTTTGGGACGCTCGAAGGCTTTAATTTGCGGCCGGTACCCAGCTTTTGTTCCCTTTAGTGAGG
GTTAATTCCGAGCTTGGCGTAATCATGGTCATAGCTGTTTCCTGTGTGAAATTGTTATCCGCTCACAATT
CCACACAACATAGGAGCCGGAAGCATAAAGTGTAAAGCCTGGGGTGCCTAATGAGTGAGGTAACTCACAT
TAATTGCGTTGCGCTCACTGCCCGCTTTCCAGTCGGGAAACCTGTCGTGCCAGCTGCATTAATGAATCGG
CCAACGCGCGGGGAGAGGCGGTTTGCGTATTGGGCGCTCTTCCGCTTCCTCGCTCACTGACTCGCTGCGC
TCGGTCGTTCGGCTGCGGCGAGCGGTATCAGCTCACTCAAAGGCGGTAATACGGTTATCCACAGAATCAG
GGGATAACGCAGGAAAGAACATGTGAGCAAAAGGCCAGCAAAAGGCCAGGAACCGTAAAAAGGCCGCGTT
GCTGGCGTTTTTCCATAGGCTCGGCCCCCCTGACGAGCATCACAAAAATCGACGCTCAAGTCAGAGGTGG
CGAAACCCGACAGGACTATAAAGATACCAGGCGTTCCCCCCTGGAAGCTCCCTCGTGCGCTCTCCTGTTC
CGACCCTGCCGCTTACCGGATACCTGTCCGCCTTTCTCCCTTCGGGAAGCGTGGCGCTTTCTCAATGCTC
ACGCTGTAGGTATCTCAGTTCGGTGTAGGTCGTTCGCTCCAAGCTGGGCTGTGTGCACGAACCCCCCGTT
CAGCCCGACCGCTGCGCCTTATCCGGTAACTATCGTCTTGAGTCCAACCCGGTAAGACACGACTTATCGC
CACTGGCAGCAGCCACTGGTAACAGGATTAGCAGAGCGAGGTATGTAGGCGGTGCTACAGAGTTCTTGAA
GTGGTGGCCTAACTACGGCTACACTAGAAGGACAGTATTTGGTATCTGCGCTCTGCTGAAGCCAGTTACC
TTCGGAAAAAGAGTTGGTAGCTCTTGATCCGGCAAACAAACCACCGCTGGTAGCGGTGGTTTTTTTGTTT
GCAAGCAGCAGATTACGCGCAGAAAAAAAGGATCTCAAGAAGATCCTTTGATCTTTTCTACGGGGTCTGA
CGCTCAGTGGAACGAAAACTCACGTTAAGGGATTTTGGTCATGAGATTATCAAAAAGGATCTTCACCTAG
ATCCTTTTAAATTAAAAATGAAGTTTTAAATCAATCTAAAGTATATATGAGTAAACTTGGTCTGACAGTT
ACCAATGCTTAATCAGTGAGGCACCTATCTCAGCGATCTGTCTATTTCGTTCATCCATAGTTGCCTGACT
GCCCGTCGTGTAGATAACTACGATACGGGAGGGCTTACCATCTGGCCCCAGTGCTGCAATGATACCGCGA
GACCCACGCTCACCGGCTCCAGATTTATCAGCAATAAACCAGCCAGCCGGAAGGGCCGAGCGCAGAAGTG
GTCCTGCAACTTTATCCGCCTCCATCCAGTCTATTAATTGTTGCCGGGAAGCTAGAGTAAGTAGTTCGCC
AGTTAATAGTTTGCGCAACGTTGTTGCCATTGCTACAGGCATCGTGGTGTCACGCTCGTCGTTTGGTATG
GCTTCATTCAGCTCCGGTTCCCAACGATCAAGGCGAGTTACATGATCCCCCATGTTGTGAAAAAAAGCGG
TTAGCTCCTTCGGTCCTCCGATCGTTGTCAGAAGTAAGTTGGCCGCAGTGTTATCACTCATGGTTATGGC
AGCACTGCATAATTCTCTTACTGTCATGCCATCCGTAAGATGCTTTTCTGTGACTGGTGAGTACTCAACC
AAGTCATTCTGAGAATAGTGTATGCGGCGACCGAGTTGCTCTTGCCCGGCGTCAATACGGGATAATACCG
CGCCACATAGCAGAACTTTAAAAGTGCTCATCATTGGAAAACGTTCTTCGGGGCGAAAACTCTCAAGGAT
CTTACCGCTGTTGAGATCCAGTTCGATGTAACCCACTCGTGCACCCAACTGATCTTCAGCATCTTTTACT
TTCACCAGCGTTTCTGGGTGAGCAAAAACAGGAAGGCAAAATGCCGCAAAAAAGGGAATAAGGGCGACAC
GGAAATGTTGAATACTCATACTCTTCCTTTTTCAATATTATTGAAGCATTTATCAGGGTTATTGTCTCAT
GAGCGGATACATATTTGAATGTATTTAGAAAAATAAACAAATAGGGGTTCCGCGCACATTTCCCCGAAAA
GTGCCACCTGACGTCTAAGAAACCATTATTATCATGACATTAACCTATAAAAATAGGCGTATCACGAGGC
CCTTTCGTC
