>Addgene plasmid #14160 | pAG304GPD-ccdB-ECFP | addgene partial sequence | sequence record 20445 | 14160 with pRS_marker
TTACTATATATATAATATAGGGAAGCATTTAATAGAACAGCATCGTAATATATGTGTACTTTGCAGTTAT
GACGCCAGATGGCAGTAGTGGAAGATATTCTTTATTGAAAAATAGCTTGTCACCTTACGTACAATCTTGA
TCCGGAGCTTTTCTTTTTTTGCCGATTAAGAATTAATTCGGTCGAAAAAAGAAAAGGAGAGGGCCAAGAG
GGAGGGCATTGGTGACTATTGAGCACGTGAGTATACGTGATTAAGCACACAAAGGCAGCTTGGAGTATGT
CTGTTATTAATTTCACAGGTAGTTCTGGTCCATTGGTGAAAGTTTGCGGCTTGCAGAGCACAGAGGCCGC
AGAATGTGCTCTAGATTCCGATGCTGACTTGCTGGGTATTATATGTGTGCCCAATAGAAAGAGAACAATT
GACCCGGTTATTGCAAGGAAAATTTCAAGTCTTGTAAAAGCATATAAAAATAGTTCAGGCACTCCGAAAT
ACTTGGTTGGCGTGTTTCGTAATCAACCTAAGGAGGATGTTTTGGCTCTGGTCAATGATTACGGCATTGA
TATCGTCCAACTGCATGGAGATGAGTCGTGGCAAGAATACCAAGAGTTCCTCGGTTTGCCAGTTATTAAA
AGACTCGTATTTCCAAAAGACTGCAACATACTACTCAGTGCAGCTTCACAGAAACCTCATTCGTTTATTC
CCTTGTTTGATTCAGAAGCAGGTGGGACAGGTGAACTTTTGGATTGGAACTCGAT
