>Addgene plasmid #14160 | pAG304GPD-ccdB-ECFP | addgene partial sequence | sequence record 20446 | 14160 with GW5
GCATAAAGTGGTAAAGCCTGGGGGTGCCTAATGCGGCCGCCATAGTGACTGGATATGTTGTGTTTTACAG
TATTATGTAGTCTGTTTTTTATGCAAAATCTAATTTAATATATTGATATTTATATCATTTTACGTTTCTC
GTTCAGCTTTTTTGTACAAACTTGTGATGGGGGATCCACTAGTTCTAGAATCCGTCGAAACTAAGTTCTG
GTGTTTTAAAACTAAAAAAAAGACTAACTATAAAAGTAGAATTTAAGAAGTTTAAGAAATAGATTTACAG
AATTACAATCAATACCTACCGTCTTTATATACTTATTAGTCAAGTAGGGGAATAATTTCAGGGAACTGGT
TTCAACCTTTTTTTTCAGCTTTTTCCAAATCAGAGAGAGCAGAAGGTAATAGAAGGTGTAAGAAAATGAG
ATAGATACATGCGTGGGTCAATTGCCTTGTGTCATCATTTACTCCAGGCAGGTTGCATCACTCCATTGAG
GTTGTGCCCGTTTTTTGCCTGTTTGTGCCCCTGTTCTCTGTAGTTGCGCTAAGAGAATGGACCTATGAAC
TGATGGTTGGTGAAGAAAACAATATTTTGGTGCTGGGATTCTTTTTTTTTCTGGATGCCAGCTT
