>Addgene plasmid #14160 | pAG304GPD-ccdB-ECFP | addgene partial sequence | sequence record 20447 | 14160 with GW3
CGGGGAAGAAGTGGCTGATCTCAGCCACCGCGAAAATGACATCAAAAACGCCATTAACCTGATGTTCTGG
GGAATATAAATGTCAGGCTCCCTTATACACAGCCAGTCTGCAGGTCGACCATAGTGACTGGATATGTTGT
GTTTTACAGTATTATGTAGTCTGTTTTTTATGCAAAATCTAATTTAATATATTGATATTTATATCATTTT
ACGTTTCTCGTTCAGCTTTCTTGTACAAAGTGGTGATGGGCTGCAGGAATTCGATATCAAGCTTAATGGT
GAGCAAGGGCGAGGAGCTGTTCACCGGGGTGGTGCCCATCCTGGTCGAGCTGGACGGCGACGTAAACGGC
CACAAGTTCAGCGTGTCCGGCGAGGGCGAGGGCGATGCCACCTACGGCAAGCTGACCCTGAAGTTCATCT
GCACCACCGGCAAGCTGCCCGTGCCCTGGCCCACCCTCGTGACCACCCTGACCTGGGGCGTGCAGTGCTT
CAGCCGCTACCCCGACCACATGAANCAGCACGACTTCTTCAAGTCCGCCATGCCCGAAGGCTACGTCCAG
GAGCGCACCATCTTCTTCAAGGACGACGGCAACTACAAGACCCGCGCCGAGGTGAAGTTCGAGGGCGACA
CCCTGGTGAACCGCATCGAGCTGAAGG
